Addgene plasmid #26030: pGEXtev-HMG54kd
Depositing lab: Johann Deisenhofer. Depositing organization: University of Texas Southwestern Medical Center. Publication: Crystal structure of the catalytic portion of human HMG-CoA reductase: insights into regulation of activity and catalysis. Istvan ES, Palnitkar M, Buchanan SK, Deisenhofer J. EMBO J. 2000 Mar 1. 19(5):819-30. 10.1093/emboj/19.5.819 PubMed 10698924.
Backbone
  Vector backbone: pGEX-cs
  Backbone size w/o insert (bp): 5043
  Vector type: Bacterial Expression
Growth in bacteria
  Bacterial resistance: Ampicillin, 100 μg/mL
  Growth temperature: 37°C
  Growth strain: DH5alpha
  Copy number: Unknown
Gene/Insert
  Gene/Insert name: 3-hydroxy-3-methylglutaryl-CoA reductase (alt names: HMG-CoA reductase, isoform 1; HMGCR)
  Species: H. sapiens (human)
  Insert size (bp): 1389
  Mutation: Catalytic domain (amino acids 426-488) Methionine 485 to Isoleucine mutation.
  Entrez Gene: HMGCR (a.k.a. LDLCQ3, LGMDR28, MYPLG)
  Tag / fusion protein: GST (N terminal on backbone)
  Cloning method: Restriction Enzyme; 5′ cloning site NCO1 (unknown if destroyed); 3′ cloning site EcoR1 (unknown if destroyed)
  Sequencing primers: 5′ pGEX-5; 3′ pGEX-3
Terms and licenses: Academic/Nonprofit Terms; Industry Terms: Not Available to Industry
How to cite: pGEXtev-HMG54kd was a gift from Johann Deisenhofer (Addgene plasmid # 26030 ; http://n2t.net/addgene:26030 ; RRID:Addgene_26030)
