[The description below was written by a language model from this plasmid's Addgene catalogue record and pLannotate feature annotations shown in this document.]
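Description:
pGEXtev-HMG54kd is a bacterial expression plasmid built on the pGEX-cs backbone for producing the catalytic portion of human HMG-CoA reductase (HMGCR, isoform 1) as a glutathione S-transferase fusion in E. coli. It replicates from a ColE1/pMB1-type origin and is selected with ampicillin through the β-lactamase gene and its own promoter. The plasmid also carries lacI with its promoter, so it supplies the lac repressor itself. Short remnants of lacZα, rop, bom and a pUC-type polylinker are annotated as well and appear to be backbone leftovers with no role in expression.

The expression cassette runs from the hybrid tac promoter and an adjacent lac operator, which keeps transcription repressed until IPTG is added. Downstream lies the Schistosoma japonicum GST coding sequence, then a short segment annotated as part of a TEV-containing composite tag. Consistent with the "tev" in the plasmid name, this most likely represents a TEV protease recognition site for removing GST after glutathione-affinity purification. The 1389 bp HMGCR fragment follows, cloned between NcoI and EcoRI sites, and carries a methionine 485 to isoleucine substitution. The catalogue gives the catalytic domain as residues 426–488, but an insert of this length encodes roughly 460 residues, so that stated range seems to be inconsistent with the insert size, and the record does not resolve the discrepancy.

The associated work describes the crystal structure of the catalytic portion of the human enzyme. The construct is therefore suited to recombinant production of this domain for structural, enzymological or inhibitor-binding studies of this statin target and rate-limiting enzyme of cholesterol synthesis.
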