Features (pLannotate 1.2.2; 19 found; start..end, strand, type, name):
      1..31      +  promoter       lac promoter: promoter for the E. coli lac operon
     39..55      +  protein_bind   lac operator: The lac repressor binds to the lac operator to inhibit transcription in E. coli. This inhibition can be relieved by adding lactose or isopropyl-β-D-thiogalactopyranoside (IPTG). lac repressor encoded by lacI
     75..248     +  CDS            lacZα: LacZα fragment of β-galactosidase; lacZ fragment
    512..628     -  CDS            yciV (fragment): RNAAM_ECOLI - Also known as trpH From Escherichia coli (strain K12).
    704..732     +  promoter       tac promoter: strong E. coli promoter; hybrid between the trp and lac UV5 promoters
    740..756     +  protein_bind   lac operator: The lac repressor binds to the lac operator to inhibit transcription in E. coli. This inhibition can be relieved by adding lactose or isopropyl-β-D-thiogalactopyranoside (IPTG). lac repressor encoded by lacI
    779..1424    +  CDS            GST (fragment): glutathione S-transferase from Schistosoma japonicum
   1426..1446    +  CDS            capTEV™ (fragment): composite tag for in vivo biotinylation, TEV protease cleavage, and 6xHis tagging
   1457..2845    +  CDS            HMGCR (fragment) (sequence partly withheld): HMDH_HUMAN - Experimental evidence at protein level: Swiss-Prot protein existence level 1. Catalyzes the conversion of (3S)-hydroxy-3-methylglutaryl-CoA (HMG-CoA) to mevalonic acid, the rate-limiting step in the synthesis of cholesterol and other isoprenoids, thus plays a critical role in cellular cholesterol homeostasis (PubMed:2991281, PubMed:21357570, PubMed:6995544). HMGCR is the main target of statins, a class of cholesterol-lowering drugs (PubMed:11349148, PubMed:18540668). From Homo sapiens (Human).
   3032..3057    -  misc_feature   MCS (fragment): pUC18/19 multiple cloning site
   3077..3116    +  CDS            rop (fragment): Rop protein, which maintains plasmids at low copy number; rop
   3218..3256    +  misc_feature   bom (fragment): basis of mobility region from pBR322
   3362..3466    +  promoter       AmpR promoter: bla
   3467..4327    +  CDS            AmpR: β-lactamase; bla; confers resistance to ampicillin, carbenicillin, and related antibiotics
   4498..5086    +  rep_origin     ori: high-copy-number ColE1/pMB1/pBR322/pUC origin of replication
   5272..5323    -  misc_feature   bom (fragment): basis of mobility region from pBR322
   5330..5407    +  promoter       lacI promoter: lacI
   5408..6490    +  CDS            lacI: lac repressor; lacI; The lac repressor binds to the lac operator to inhibit transcription in E. coli. This inhibition can be relieved by adding lactose or isopropyl-β-D-thiogalactopyranoside (IPTG).
   6503..6524    +  protein_bind   CAP binding site: CAP binding activates transcription in the presence of cAMP. E. coli catabolite activator protein
>Addgene plasmid #26030 | pGEXtev-HMG54kd | addgene full sequence | sequence record 245685 | Addgene NGS Result
TTTACACTTTATGCTTCCGGCTCGTATGTTGTGTGGAATTGTGAGCGGATAACAATTTCACACAGGAAAC
AGCTATGACCATGATTACGGATTCACTGGCCGTCGTTTTACAACGTCGTGACTGGGAAAACCCTGGCGTT
ACCCAACTTAATCGCCTTGCAGCACATCCCCCTTTCGCCAGCTGGCGTAATAGCGAAGAGGCCCGCACCG
ATCGCCCTTCCCAACAGTTGCGCAGCCTGAATGGCGAATGGCGCTTTGCCTGGTTTCCGGCACCAGAAGC
GGTGCCGGAAAGCTGGCTGGAGTGCGATCTTCCTGAGGCCGATACTGTCGTCGTCCCCTCAAACTGGCAG
ATGCACGGTTACGATGCGCCCATCTACACCAACGTGACCTATCCCATTACGGTCAATCCGCCGTTTGTTC
CCACGGAGAATCCGACGGGTTGTTACTCGCTCACATTTAATGTTGATGAAAGCTGGCTACAGGAAGGCCA
GACGCGAATTATTTTTGATGGCGTTGGAATTAGCTTATCGACTGCACGGTGCACCAATGCTTCTGGCGTC
AGGCAGCCATCGGAAGCTGTGGTATGGCTGTGCAGGTCGTAAATCACTGCATAATTCGTGTCGCTCAAGG
CGCACTCCCGTTCTGGATAATGTTTTTTGCGCCGACATCATAACGGTTCTGGCAAATATTCTGAAATGAG
CTGTTGACAATTAATCATCGGCTCGTATAATGTGTGGAATTGTGAGCGGATAACAATTTCACACAGGAAA
CAGTATTCATGTCCCCTATACTAGGTTATTGGAAAATTAAGGGCCTTGTGCAACCCACTCGACTTCTTTT
GGAATATCTTGAAGAAAAATATGAAGAGCATTTGTATGAGCGCGATGAAGGTGATAAATGGCGAAACAAA
AAGTTTGAATTGGGTTTGGAGTTTCCCAATCTTCCTTATTATATTGATGGTGATGTTAAATTAACACAGT
CTATGGCCATCATACGTTATATAGCTGACAAGCACAACATGTTGGGTGGTTGTCCAAAAGAGCGTGCAGA
GATTTCAATGCTTGAAGGAGCGGTTTTGGATATTAGATACGGTGTTTCGAGAATTGCATATAGTAAAGAC
TTTGAAACTCTCAAAGTTGATTTTCTTAGCAAGCTACCTGAAATGCTGAAAATGTTCGAAGATCGTTTAT
GTCATAAAACATATTTAAATGGTGATCATGTAACCCATCCTGACTTCATGTTGTATGACGCTCTTGATGT
TGTTTTATACATGGACCCAATGTGCCTGGATGCGTTCCCAAAATTAGTTTGTTTTAAAAAACGTATTGAA
GCTATCCCACAAATTGATAAGTACTTGAAATCCAGCAAGTATATAGCATGGCCTTTGCAGGGCTGGCAAG
CCACGTTTGGTGGTGGCGACCATCTCGAGAATCTTTATTTTCAGGGCGCCATGGCTTCATCAGTACTGGT
GACACAGGAACCTGAAATTGAACTTCCCAGGGAACCTCGGCCTAATGAAGAATGTCTACAGATACTTGGG
AATGCAGAGAAAGGTGCAAAATTC
[1227 nt withheld, positions 1565-2791]
AGGTCGAAGATCAATTTACAAGACCTCCAAGGAGCTTGCACCAAGAAGACAGCCTGAATAGCCCGACAGT
TCTGAACTGGAACATGGGCATTGGGTTCTAAAGGACTAACATAAAATCTGTGAATTAAAAAAGCTCAATG
CATTGTCTTGTGGAGGATGAATAAATGTGATCACTGAGACAGCCACTTGGTTTTTGGCTCTTTCAGAGAG
GTCTCAGGTTCTTTCCATGCAGACTCCTCAGATCCCCGGGTACCGAGCTCGAATTCATCGTGACTGACTG
ACGATCTGCCTCGCGCGTTTCGGTGATGACGGTGAAAACCTCTGACACATGCAGCTCCCGGAGACGGTCA
CAGCTTGTCTGTAAGCGGATGCCGGGAGCAGACAAGCCCGTCAGGGCGCGTCAGCGGGTGTTGGCGGGTG
TCGGGGCGCAGCCATGACCCAGTCACGTAGCGATAGCGGAGTGTAAATTCTTGAAGACGAAAGGGCCTCG
TGATACGCCTATTTTTATAGGTTAATGTCATGATAATAATGGTTTCTTAGACGTCAGGTGGCACTTTTCG
GGGAAATGTGCGCGGAACCCCTATTTGTTTATTTTTCTAAATACATTCAAATATGTATCCGCTCATGAGA
CAATAACCCTGATAAATGCTTCAATAATATTGAAAAAGGAAGAGTATGAGTATTCAACATTTCCGTGTCG
CCCTTATTCCCTTTTTTGCGGCATTTTGCCTTCCTGTTTTTGCTCACCCAGAAACGCTGGTGAAAGTAAA
AGATGCTGAAGATCAGTTGGGTGCACGAGTGGGTTACATCGAACTGGATCTCAACAGCGGTAAGATCCTT
GAGAGTTTTCGCCCCGAAGAACGTTTTCCAATGATGAGCACTTTTAAAGTTCTGCTATGTGGCGCGGTAT
TATCCCGTGTTGACGCCGGGCAAGAGCAACTCGGTCGCCGCATACACTATTCTCAGAATGACTTGGTTGA
GTACTCACCAGTCACAGAAAAGCATCTTACGGATGGCATGACAGTAAGAGAATTATGCAGTGCTGCCATA
ACCATGAGTGATAACACTGCGGCCAACTTACTTCTGACAACGATCGGAGGACCGAAGGAGCTAACCGCTT
TTTTGCACAACATGGGGGATCATGTAACTCGCCTTGATCGTTGGGAACCGGAGCTGAATGAAGCCATACC
AAACGACGAGCGTGACACCACGATGCCTGCAGCAATGGCAACAACGTTGCGCAAACTATTAACTGGCGAA
CTACTTACTCTAGCTTCCCGGCAACAATTAATAGACTGGATGGAGGCGGATAAAGTTGCAGGACCACTTC
TGCGCTCGGCCCTTCCGGCTGGCTGGTTTATTGCTGATAAATCTGGAGCCGGTGAGCGTGGGTCTCGCGG
TATCATTGCAGCACTGGGGCCAGATGGTAAGCCCTCCCGTATCGTAGTTATCTACACGACGGGGAGTCAG
GCAACTATGGATGAACGAAATAGACAGATCGCTGAGATAGGTGCCTCACTGATTAAGCATTGGTAACTGT
CAGACCAAGTTTACTCATATATACTTTAGATTGATTTAAAACTTCATTTTTAATTTAAAAGGATCTAGGT
GAAGATCCTTTTTGATAATCTCATGACCAAAATCCCTTAACGTGAGTTTTCGTTCCACTGAGCGTCAGAC
CCCGTAGAAAAGATCAAAGGATCTTCTTGAGATCCTTTTTTTCTGCGCGTAATCTGCTGCTTGCAAACAA
AAAAACCACCGCTACCAGCGGTGGTTTGTTTGCCGGATCAAGAGCTACCAACTCTTTTTCCGAAGGTAAC
TGGCTTCAGCAGAGCGCAGATACCAAATACTGTCCTTCTAGTGTAGCCGTAGTTAGGCCACCACTTCAAG
AACTCTGTAGCACCGCCTACATACCTCGCTCTGCTAATCCTGTTACCAGTGGCTGCTGCCAGTGGCGATA
AGTCGTGTCTTACCGGGTTGGACTCAAGACGATAGTTACCGGATAAGGCGCAGCGGTCGGGCTGAACGGG
GGGTTCGTGCACACAGCCCAGCTTGGAGCGAACGACCTACACCGAACTGAGATACCTACAGCGTGAGCTA
TGAGAAAGCGCCACGCTTCCCGAAGGGAGAAAGGCGGACAGGTATCCGGTAAGCGGCAGGGTCGGAACAG
GAGAGCGCACGAGGGAGCTTCCAGGGGGAAACGCCTGGTATCTTTATAGTCCTGTCGGGTTTCGCCACCT
CTGACTTGAGCGTCGATTTTTGTGATGCTCGTCAGGGGGGCGGAGCCTATGGAAAAACGCCAGCAACGCG
GCCTTTTTACGGTTCCTGGCCTTTTGCTGGCCTTTTGCTCACATGTTCTTTCCTGCGTTATCCCCTGATT
CTGTGGATAACCGTATTACCGCCTTTGAGTGAGCTGATACCGCTCGCCGCAGCCGAACGACCGAGCGCAG
CGAGTCAGTGAGCGAGGAAGCGGAAGAGCGCCTGATGCGGTATTTTCTCCTTACGCATCTGTGCGGTATT
TCACACCGCATAAATTCCGACACCATCGAATGGCGCAAAACCTTTCGCGGTATGGCATGATAGCGCCCGG
AAGAGAGTCAATTCAGGGTGGTGAATGTGAAACCAGTAACGTTATACGATGTCGCAGAGTATGCCGGTGT
CTCTTATCAGACCGTTTCCCGCGTGGTGAACCAGGCCAGCCACGTTTCTGCGAAAACGCGGGAAAAAGTG
GAAGCGGCGATGGCGGAGCTGAATTACATTCCCAACCGCGTGGCACAACAACTGGCGGGCAAACAGTCGT
TGCTGATTGGCGTTGCCACCTCCAGTCTGGCCCTGCACGCGCCGTCGCAAATTGTCGCGGCGATTAAATC
TCGCGCCGATCAACTGGGTGCCAGCGTGGTGGTGTCGATGGTAGAACGAAGCGGCGTCGAAGCCTGTAAA
GCGGCGGTGCACAATCTTCTCGCGCAACGCGTCAGTGGGCTGATCATTAACTATCCGCTGGATGACCAGG
ATGCCATTGCTGTGGAAGCTGCCTGCACTAATGTTCCGGCGTTATTTCTTGATGTCTCTGACCAGACACC
CATCAACAGTATTATTTTCTCCCATGAAGACGGTACGCGACTGGGCGTGGAGCATCTGGTCGCATTGGGT
CACCAGCAAATCGCGCTGTTAGCGGGCCCATTAAGTTCTGTCTCGGCGCGTCTGCGTCTGGCTGGCTGGC
ATAAATATCTCACTCGCAATCAAATTCAGCCGATAGCGGAACGGGAAGGCGACTGGAGTGCCATGTCCGG
TTTTCAACAAACCATGCAAATGCTGAATGAGGGCATCGTTCCCACTGCGATGCTGGTTGCCAACGATCAG
ATGGCGCTGGGCGCAATGCGCGCCATTACCGAGTCCGGGCTGCGCGTTGGTGCGGATATCTCGGTAGTGG
GATACGACGATACCGAAGACAGCTCATGTTATATCCCGCCGTTAACCACCATCAAACAGGATTTTCGCCT
GCTGGGGCAAACCAGCGTGGACCGCTTGCTGCAACTCTCTCAGGGCCAGGCGGTGAAGGGCAATCAGCTG
TTGCCCGTCTCACTGGTGAAAAGAAAAACCACCCTGGCGCCCAATACGCAAACCGCCTCTCCCCGCGCGT
TGGCCGATTCATTAATGCAGCTGGCACGACAGGTTTCCCGACTGGAAAGCGGGCAGTGAGCGCAACGCAA
TTAATGTAAGTTAGCTCACTCATTAGGCACCCCAGGC
