>Addgene plasmid #26030 | pGEXtev-HMG54kd | addgene partial sequence | sequence record 32077 | 26030 with pGEX-3
CGTCAGTCAGTCACGATGAATTCGAGCTCGGTACCCGGGGATCTGAGGAGTCTGCATGGAAAGAACCTGA
GACCTCTCTGAAAGAGCCAAAAACCAAGTGGCTGTCTCAGTGATCACATTTATTCATCCTCCACAAGACA
ATGCATTGAGCTTTTTTAATTCACAGATTTTATGTTAGTCCTTTAGAACCCAATGCCCATGTTCCAGTTC
AGAACTGTCGGGCTATTCAGGCTGTCTTCTTGGTGCAAGCTCCTTGGAGGTCTTGTAAATTGATCTTCGA
CCT
[591 nt withheld, positions 284-874]
