>Addgene plasmid #26030 | pGEXtev-HMG54kd | addgene partial sequence | sequence record 32078 | 26030 with pGEX-5
CTTTATTTTCNGGGCGCCATGGCTTCNTCAGTACTGGTGACACAGGAACCTGAAATTGAACTTCCCAGGG
AACCTCGGCCTAATGAAGAATGTCTACAGATACTTGGGAATGCAGAGAAAGGTGCAAAATTC
[723 nt withheld, positions 133-855]
